Addgene plasmid #34414: KHBD00288
Depositing lab: Bart Deplancke. Depositing organization: Swiss Federal Institute of Technology (EPFL). Publication: Automated protein-DNA interaction screening of Drosophila regulatory elements. Korneel Hens, Jean-Daniel Feuz, Alina Isakova, Antonina Lagovitina, Andreas Massouras, Julien Bryois, Patrick Callaerts, Susan E. Celniker, Bart Deplancke. Nat Methods. 2011 Oct 30;8(12):1065-70. 10.1038/nmeth.1763 PubMed 22037703.
Backbone
  Vector backbone: pDONR221
  Backbone manufacturer: Invitrogen
  Backbone size w/o insert (bp): 2536
  Vector type: Gateway Donor Vector
Growth in bacteria
  Bacterial resistance: Kanamycin, 50 μg/mL
  Growth temperature: 37°C
  Growth strain: DH5alpha
  Copy number: High Copy
Gene/Insert
  Gene/Insert name: CG3941 (alt names: FBgn0034878; pita)
  Species: D. melanogaster (fly)
  Insert size (bp): 2049
  Entrez Gene: pita (a.k.a. Dmel_CG3941, CG3941, Dmel\CG3941, PITA, Pita, spdk)
  Cloning method: Gateway Cloning
  Sequencing primers: 5′ M13F; 3′ M13R
Terms and licenses: Academic/Nonprofit Terms; Industry Terms: Not Available to Industry
Depositor comments: Please note that the ORFs in this collection were cloned open-ended (without a stop codon).
How to cite: KHBD00288 was a gift from Bart Deplancke (Addgene plasmid # 34414 ; http://n2t.net/addgene:34414 ; RRID:Addgene_34414)
