[The description below was written by a language model from this plasmid's Addgene catalogue record.]
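Description:
KHBD00288 is a Gateway entry-type clone built in the pDONR221 donor vector backbone (Invitrogen; about 2.5 kb without insert), carrying the open reading frame of the Drosophila melanogaster gene CG3941, also known as pita (FBgn0034878; alias spdk). The insert is about 2.05 kb and was introduced by Gateway recombination cloning, so the ORF is expected to sit between the attL sites that result from recombination into a donor vector. It can therefore be transferred by a further recombination reaction into any compatible destination vector. The plasmid is maintained in E. coli as a high-copy construct under kanamycin selection, and M13 forward and reverse primer sites flank the insert for sequence verification.

The backbone is a shuttle and storage vector rather than an expression vector. The record lists no promoter, tag or reporter, and expression elements would be supplied by the chosen destination vector. The depositor notes that the ORFs in this collection were cloned open-ended, without a stop codon. This lets the coding sequence be read through into C-terminal fusion partners provided by a destination vector, and a stop codon must come from that vector. The clone belongs to a collection associated with a study on automated protein–DNA interaction screening of Drosophila regulatory elements. This suggests its intended use is as a source ORF for building fusion constructs for such interaction assays, though the record does not specify particular downstream vectors. No feature table was supplied, so details of the element layout are inferred from the named backbone rather than from annotation.
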