>Addgene plasmid #34414 | KHBD00288 | depositor partial sequence | sequence record 40981 | KHBD00288 sequence 2049 bps
ATGGCCGCGAAACTGGAGGTGCGCGAGGCCATGCTGACCGAGAAGAGGGTCTGCCGCTTCTGTCTGACCG
AGCAGAAGCTGGCCTCGATTTTCGAGGAGAATCCGCGGGTGAAAACAACCGCCAATCTGCCGCTGCAGAT
TATGGCCATCACGGCGATCGAGGTCTACGCCGGCGACGGAATGCCGGGGCACATCTGTCTGGAGTGCCGC
CTCCTCTTCGAGCACTGCTACCGCTTCAAGCAGATGTGCAAGCGGGCGGAGACCCTCCTGCGCCAGTATC
CGCTCACGGGTAACTGGCCATCGCCGCTGGAGAAGCCCCGTGCGCCCATGACGATGGTGGCTTCCAAGAA
GTTGTTGGTCGTGCCAGCAAAGACAGCCGAGCCAAGCGAAACGCCCAAAAAGCTGCTGAACACAATGGCC
AAATCCAGTAGTCAGGTGATCATCGAGGACGTCCAGGTGCTGGAGAGCGCCATGGTGACCCCCAGGACGG
TAGCCGGTTCCTCTCCAGTGCCACGTCGTTCGCACGCCTATGAGCTGAAGGTGGATAACAACCAGGAGCT
GTCCATGGACGATGTGCAGAGCATGCTGGAGGATATGGCCAGTGAGCTAGAGAAGGAGTTCCCCGATATC
CCCCAGAAGGCATCACCCGTCAAGCCGAAGGTGCTGAACAAGTCCTCGATTAGGATCTTGAACAAGGGAC
CCGCCGCTCCGGTGGAACCGCGCCTGGCCACACCCAAAGTCAAGCGAGATGATAGTGGCAATGTGGCCAT
AGTGACAGAGGTTCTGGACTCGGATCTGCCATTGGACGATCAAGATGATCCGACCAAGAACGCCGAGAAG
GTGGCCACCGATGTGTTCCCCTGTCCCGATTGCGAACGCTCCTTTCCGCTGCAGCAGCTGCTCGAGATCC
ATCGGCTGAATCACACTCGCTCGCGCAGCTTCCAGTGTCTCCTGTGCGAGAAGAGCTTCTTCTCCAAGTA
CGACCTGGCCAAGCACAACTTTGTGCACACCGGCGAGCGGCCATTCAAGTGCGCCATCTGCTCGAAAGCC
TTCACACGGAAGGCATTGCTCCATCGCCACGAGCGCACCCACACGGACGTACCCAAGTTCATCTGCGTGT
ACTGCGAGAAGCCCTTCCTTTCGCGCCAGGAGATGGAGAAGCACGCCGAGCGACATCAGAAGAAGCGTCC
GTTCCAATGCGGTGTCTGCACCAAGTCGTTTGCCTTCAAGCAGGGATTGGAGCGTCATGAGACAGTCCAC
TCCACCAATCTTCCCTTCCCCTGTCAGCATTGCGAGAGAAGCTTTTCCACCGCTTCCAAGCTGGCCCGCC
ACCTGGTTGCCCACGCCGGGAAGAGAGCCTATCCCTGCAAGTACTGCCACAAGTCCTACATGCTGTCGCA
TCATCTCTCGCGCCACCTGCGCACGCACACGCAGACTTCCGACGCCTCGTTCGTGTGCAGTGAGTGCAAG
GTGTCGTACAGCAACTATAACGACCTACTGGATCATGCGCTCATTCATGCCACCGCCAGCCTGAAATGTC
CCATGTGTCGCAAGCAGATCGAAGATATCGACAGTGTCGAGAGCCACATGGACCAGCACAAGCAGAGCGA
GCGCCATGCCTGCGAGTTCTGTGACCACATCTTCTTGACGCAGAAATGCCTGCAGCGCCACATCGAGGAC
GATCATGTGGTGGAAATGGAGCCGTACCAGAACGAGTTCGAAGACGACGGCGAAGGAGAAGGCGGCGTCG
ATGAGAAGGAGGAACATCTTGACGATTTTGAAGACATGGACAATGTGAAGCAGGAAGAATTCGTGACGGA
ATACTTAGAAGACGATGCTCTCTATGAGGACCACCTAGACGATAGCGACGAATCCTTCACGCCGCCGCCT
CCAAAGCAGCGTAAAACCAATCCTCCCAAGGATGCCCAGCAATCCGTGCGCCAAACTCGCAGTCGGGATG
CTCAAAGAATCACTCAGAAGACAGGAAAGAACGAAGGCAAGCCTCATCACAAACTGGAACGCAACCTTAA
GAATCGCCGATCCGCAAAA
