>Addgene plasmid #34414 | KHBD00288 | addgene partial sequence | sequence record 42147 | M13-Rev 5'-CAGGAAACAGCTATGACC-3'
TTATTTTGACTGATAGTGACCTGTTCGTTGCAACAAATTGATAAGCAATGCTTTCTTATAATGCCAACTT
TGTACAAGAAAGTTGGCAATTTTGCGGATCGGCGATTCTTAAGGTTGCGTTCCAGTTTGTGATGAGGCTT
GCCTTCGTTCTTTCCTGTCTTCTGAGTGATTCTTTGAGCATCCCGACTGCGAGTTTGGCGCACGGATTGC
TGGGCATCCTTGGGAGGATTGGTTTTACGCTGCTTTGGAGGCGGCGGCGTGAAGGATTCGTCGCTATCGT
CTAGGTGGTCCTCATAGAGAGCATCGTCTTCTAAGTATTCCGTCACGAATTCTTCCTGCTTCACATTGTC
CATGTCTTCAAAATCGTCAAGATGTTCCTCCTTCTCATCGACGCCGCCTTCTCCTTCGCCGTCGTCTTCG
AACTCGTTCTGGTACGGCTCCATTTCCACCACATGATCGTCCTCGATGTGGCGCTGCAGGCATTTCTGCG
TCAAGAAGATGTGGTCACAGAACTCGCAGGCATGGCGCTCGCTCTGCTTGTGCTGGTCCATGTGGCTCTC
GACACTGTCGATATCTTCGATCTGCTTGCGACACATGGGACATTTCAGGCTGGCGGTGGCATGAATGAGC
GCATGATCCAGTAGGTCGTTATAGTTGCTGTACGACACCTTGCACTCACTGCACACGAACGAGGCGTCGG
AAGTCTGCGTGTGCGTGCGCAGGTGGCGCGAGAGATGATGCGACAGCATGTAGGACTTGTGGCAGTACTT
